Addgene plasmid #69249: pGL3 Zscan4 promoter
Purpose: Luciferase reporter for Dux4 activation of Zscan4 transcription
Depositing lab: Stephen Tapscott. Depositing organization: Fred Hutchinson Cancer Center. Publication: DUX4 activates germline genes, retroelements, and immune mediators: implications for facioscapulohumeral dystrophy. Geng LN, Yao Z, Snider L, Fong AP, Cech JN, Young JM, van der Maarel SM, Ruzzo WL, Gentleman RC, Tawil R, Tapscott SJ. Dev Cell. 2012 Jan 17;22(1):38-51. doi: 10.1016/j.devcel.2011.11.013. Epub 2011 Dec 29. PubMed 22209328.
Backbone
  Vector backbone: pGL3 basic
  Backbone manufacturer: promega
  Backbone size w/o insert (bp): 4818
  Total vector size (bp): 5583
  Vector type: Luciferase
Growth in bacteria
  Bacterial resistance: Ampicillin, 100 μg/mL
  Growth temperature: 37°C
  Growth strain: DH5alpha
  Copy number: High Copy
Gene/Insert
  Gene/Insert name: Zscan4
  Species: H. sapiens (human)
  Insert size (bp): 765
  Mutation: The two single nucleotide mismatches found between the depositor's insert sequence and Addgene’s sequences have no functional consequences (C>G at bp 59 and A>G at bp 399).
  Entrez Gene: ZSCAN4 (a.k.a. ZNF494)
  Promoter: Zscan4
  Cloning method: Restriction Enzyme; 5′ cloning site KpnI (not destroyed); 3′ cloning site SacI (not destroyed)
  Sequencing primers: 5′ RVp3; 3′ GLp2
Terms and licenses: Academic/Nonprofit Terms; Industry Terms: Not Available to Industry
Depositor comments: The two single nucleotide mismatches found between the depositor's insert sequence and Addgene’s sequences have no functional consequences.
How to cite: pGL3 Zscan4 promoter was a gift from Stephen Tapscott (Addgene plasmid # 69249 ; http://n2t.net/addgene:69249 ; RRID:Addgene_69249)
