[The description below was written by a language model from this plasmid's Addgene catalogue record.]
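Description:
pGL3 Zscan4 promoter is a firefly luciferase reporter plasmid built on the promoterless pGL3 basic backbone (4818 bp without insert; 5583 bp in total). It is maintained in E. coli as a high-copy plasmid under ampicillin selection. pGL3 basic carries the luciferase coding sequence without any eukaryotic promoter or enhancer of its own. Luciferase output after transfection into mammalian cells therefore depends on whatever regulatory fragment is placed in the upstream multiple cloning site.

Here that fragment is a 765 bp piece of the human ZSCAN4 (also known as ZNF494) promoter, inserted between the KpnI and SacI sites, both of which remain intact. The stated purpose is to report on activation of ZSCAN4 transcription by DUX4, the double-homeobox transcription factor implicated in facioscapulohumeral dystrophy. In typical use the reporter would be introduced into cells together with a DUX4 expression source, and luciferase activity would be read as a measure of how strongly DUX4 drives this promoter. The record does not give the coordinates of the fragment relative to the transcription start site, nor does it say which DUX4 binding sites it contains.

Two single-nucleotide differences exist between the depositor's reference insert sequence and the repository's sequencing result: a C to G change at position 59 and an A to G change at position 399. The depositor states that these have no functional consequence. No feature table accompanies the entry, so other backbone elements such as the replication origin and polyadenylation signals are not individually documented here.
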