>Addgene plasmid #69249 | pGL3 Zscan4 promoter | addgene partial sequence | sequence record 123961 | EBV-rev 5'-GTGGTTTGTCCAAACTCATC-3'
GTCTGCTCGAAGCGGCCGGCCGCCCCGACTCTAGAATTACACGGCGATCTTTCCGCCCTTCTTGGCCTTT
ATGAGGATCTCTCTGATTTTTCTTGCGTCGAGTTTTCCGGTAAGACCTTTCGGTACTTCGTCCACAAACA
CAACTCCTCCGCGCAACTTTTTCGCGGTTGTTACTTGACTGGCGACGTAATCCACGATCTCTTTTTCCGT
CATCGTCTTTCCGTGCTCCAAAACAACAACGGCGGCGGGAAGTTCACCGGCGTCATCGTCGGGAAGACCT
GCGACACCTGCGTCGAAGATGTTGGGGTGTTGGAGCAAGATGGATTCCAATTCAGCGGGAGCCACCTGAT
AGCCTTTGTACTTAATCAGAGACTTCAGGCGGTCAACGATGAAGAAGTGTTCGTCTTCGTCCCAGTAAGC
TATGTCTCCAGAATGTAGCCATCCATCCTTGTCAATCAAGGCGTTGGTCGCTTCCGGATTGTTTACATAA
CCGGACATAATCATAGGACCTCTCACACACAGTTCGCCTCTTTGATTAACGCCCAGCGTTTTCCCGGTAT
CCAGATCCACAACCTTCGCTTCAAAAAATGGAACAACTTTACCGACCGCGCCCGGTTTATCATCCCCCTC
GGGTGTAATCAGAATAGCTGATGTAGTCTCAGTGAGCCCATATCCTTGCCTGATACCTGGCAGATGGAAC
CTCTTGGCAACCGCTTCCCCGACTTCCTTAGAGAGGGGAGCGCCACCAGAAGCAATTTCGTGTAAATTAG
ATAAATCGTATTTGTCAATCAGAGTGCTTTTGGCGAAGAAGGAGAATAGGGTTGGCACCAGCAGCGCACT
TTGAATCTTGTAATCCTGAAGGCTCCTCAGAAACAGCTCTTCTTCAAATCTATACATTAAGACGACTCGA
AATCCACATATCAAATATCCGAGTGTAGTAAACATTCCAAAACCGTGATGGAATGGAACAACACTTAAAA
TCGCAGTATCCGGAATGATTT
